>Addgene plasmid #39337 | pET28b(+)_S. cerevisiae Hbs1(162-611) | depositor partial sequence | sequence record 49608 | pET28b(+)_S. cerevisiae Hbs1(162-611) sequence 1353 bps
AAATCTGCCTTACCTCACTTAAGTTTTGTTGTTCTTGGTCATGTTGATGCGGGAAAATCAACTCTAATGG
GCAGACTACTTTATGATCTGAACATTGTCAACCAATCCCAACTGAGAAAGCTACAAAGAGAGAGTGAAAC
TATGGGTAAGTCATCCTTCAAATTTGCATGGATTATGGATCAGACAAATGAAGAGCGCGAACGTGGTGTA
ACAGTGTCAATTTGTACATCGCATTTCTCTACCCATAGGGCAAATTTTACTATTGTGGATGCGCCAGGCC
ATAGAGATTTTGTTCCAAACGCTATAATGGGGATATCACAAGCAGATATGGCTATACTTTGTGTAGACTG
TAGCACCAATGCTTTCGAATCAGGATTTGACTTGGATGGGCAAACAAAGGAGCATATGCTACTGGCATCT
AGTCTTGGAATTCACAATCTGATTATTGCTATGAATAAGATGGATAATGTTGACTGGTCCCAACAAAGGT
TTGAAGAGATTAAATCGAAATTGTTGCCATATCTGGTTGATATTGGGTTTTTTGAGGATAATATTAATTG
GGTACCTATCAGTGGCTTTTCCGGAGAAGGTGTTTATAAAATTGAATATACAGATGAAGTGAGACAATGG
TACAATGGTCCTAACTTAATGTCTACTTTGGAAAATGCGGCGTTCAAGATTTCAAAGGAGAATGAAGGAA
TTAACAAAGATGATCCGTTTTTGTTTTCTGTGTTGGAGATCATCCCATCGAAAAAAACAAGTAACGATTT
AGCACTAGTTTCAGGAAAATTGGAATCAGGTTCTATTCAACCTGGTGAATCTTTGACAATATATCCGTCG
GAACAGAGTTGTATTGTGGATAAAATTCAGGTTGGTTCTCAACAGGGCCAATCAACGAATCACGAAGAGA
CAGATGTTGCCATTAAGGGTGATTTTGTCACTTTGAAATTGCGCAAAGCCTATCCAGAAGATATTCAAAA
TGGTGATTTGGCAGCATCAGTTGATTATTCGTCCATTCATTCAGCACAGTGTTTTGTTCTGGAATTGACC
ACCTTTGACATGAACCGACCTTTGCTGCCAGGAACACCGTTTATTCTTTTCATCGGAGTCAAGGAGCAAC
CTGCTCGAATCAAAAGATTGATTTCATTTATAGACAAGGGCAATACTGCAAGCAAGAAAAAGATTAGACA
TCTAGGCTCTAAACAACGAGCATTTGTAGAAATAGAACTAATTGAAGTAAAGAGGTGGATTCCTTTATTA
ACTGCCCATGAAAATGACCGTTTGGGAAGAGTTGTTCTTAGAAAGGACGGTAGAACCATTGCGGCAGGTA
AAATATCCGAAATAACTCAGTAG
