>Addgene plasmid #39337 | pET28b(+)_S. cerevisiae Hbs1(162-611) | addgene partial sequence | sequence record 53536 | T7 5'-TAATACGACTCACTATAGGG-3'
GGCTAGCATGAAATCTGCCTTACCTCACTTAAGTTTTGTTGTTCTTGGTCATGTTGATGCGGGAAAATCA
ACTCTAATGGGCAGACTACTTTATGATCTGAACATTGTCAACCAATCCCAACTGAGAAAGCTACAAAGAG
AGAGTGAAACTATGGGTAAGTCATCCTTCAAATTTGCATGGATTATGGATCAGACAAATGAAGAGCGCGA
ACGTGGTGTAACAGTGTCAATTTGTACATCGCATTTCTCTACCCATAGGGCAAATTTTACTATTGTGGAT
GCGCCAGGCCATAGAGATTTTGTTCCAAACGCTATAATGGGGATATCACAAGCAGATATGGCTATACTTT
GTGTAGACTGTAGCACCAA
