>Addgene plasmid #39337 | pET28b(+)_S. cerevisiae Hbs1(162-611) | addgene partial sequence | sequence record 53851 | T7-term
TTTGTTAGCAGCCGGATCTCAGTGGTGGTGGTGGTGGTGCTCGAGTTACTGAGTTATTTCGGATATTTTA
CCTGCCGCAATGGTTCTACCGTCCTTTCTAAGAACAACTCTTCCCAAACGGTCATTTTCATGGGCAGTTA
ATAAAGGAATCCACCTCTTTACTTCAATTAGTTCTATTTCTACAAATGCTCGTTGTTTAGAGCCTAGATG
TCTAATCTTTTTCTTGCTTGCAGTATTGCCCTTGTCTATAAATGAAATCAATCTTTTGATTCGAGCAGGT
TGCTCCTTGACTCCGATGAAAAGAATAAACGGTGTTCCTGGCAGCAAAGGTCGGTTCATGTCAAAGGTGG
TCAATTCCAGAACAAAACACTGTGCTGAATGAATGGACGAATAATCAACTGATGCTGCCAAATCACCATT
TTGAATATCTTCTGGATAGGCTTTGCGCAATTTCAAAGTGACAAAATCACCCTTAATGGCAACATCTGTC
TCTTCGTGATTCGTTGATTGGCCCTGTTGAGAACCAACCTGAATTTTATCCACAATACAACTCTGTTCCG
ACGGATATATTGTCAAAGATTCACCAGGTTGAATAGAACCTGATTCCAATTTTCCTGAAACTAGTGCTAA
ATCGTTACTTGTTTTTTTCGATGGGATGATCTCCAACACAGAAAACAAAAACGGATCATCTTTGTTAATT
CCTTCATTCTCCTTTGAAATCTTGAACGCCGCATTTTCCAAAGTAGACATTAAGTTAGGACCATTGTACC
ATTGTCTCACTTCATCTGTATATTCAATTTTATAAACACCTTC
