>Addgene plasmid #39337 | pET28b(+)_S. cerevisiae Hbs1(162-611) | addgene partial sequence | sequence record 53852 | pBRrevBam 5'-GGTGATGTCGGCGATATAGG-3'
GCCGGCCCGATGCGTCCGGCGTAGAGGATCGAGATCTCGATCCCGCGAAATTAATACGACTCACTATAGG
GGAATTGTGAGCGGATAACAATTCCCCTCTAGAAATAATTTTGTTTAACTTTAAGAAGGAGATATACCAT
GGGCAGCAGCCATCATCATCATCATCACAGCAGCGGCCTGGTGCCGCGCGGCAGCCATATGGCTAGCATG
AAATCTGCCTTACCTCACTTAAGTTTTGTTGTTCTTGGTCATGTTGATGCGGGAAAATCAACTCTAATGG
GCAGACTACTTTATGATCTGAACATTGTCAACCAATCCCAACTGAGAAAGCTACAAAGAGAGAGTGAAAC
TATGGGTAAGTCATCCTTCAAATTTGCATGGATTATGGATCAGACAAATGAAGAGCGCGAACGTGGTGTA
ACAGTGTCAATTTGTACATCGCATTTCTCTACCCATAGGGCAAATTTTACTATTGTGGATGCGCCAGGCC
ATAGAGATTTTGTTCCAAACGCTATAATGGGGATATCACAAGCAGATATGGCTATACTTTGTGTAGACTG
TAGCACCAATGCTTTCGAATCAGGATTTGACTTGGATGGGCAAACAAAGGAGCATATGCTACTGGCATCT
AGTCTTGGAATTCACAATCTGATTATTGCTATGAATAAGATGGATAATGTTGACTGGTCCCAACAAAGGT
TTGAAGAGATTAAATCGAAATTGTTGCCATATCTGGTTGATATTGGGTTTTTTGAGGATAATATTAATTG
GGTACCTATCAGTGGCTTTTCCGGAGAAGGTGTTTATAAAATTGAATATACAGATGAAGTGAGACAATGG
TACAATGGTC
