[The description below was written by a language model from this plasmid's Addgene catalogue record.]
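Description:
pET28b(+)_S. cerevisiae Hbs1(162-611) is a bacterial expression plasmid built on the Novagen pET28b(+) backbone, with a recorded total size of 6719 bp (5369 bp of backbone plus a 1350 bp insert). It is selected with kanamycin and is listed as a high-copy plasmid propagated in a standard cloning strain, DH5alpha. No feature table accompanies the record, so the origin of replication and other backbone elements are not itemised here. pET28-series vectors generally carry a pBR322-type origin, an f1 origin and a lacI gene alongside the kanamycin resistance marker.

The insert encodes a fragment of the budding yeast protein Hbs1, an elongation factor 1 alpha-like protein. As the name indicates, the fragment spans residues 162 to 611, which matches the 1350 bp insert length. It was cloned between the NheI and XhoI sites, both of which were preserved. This places the coding sequence downstream of the T7 promoter and in frame with the N-terminal His-tag supplied by the backbone. Transcription from a T7 promoter requires T7 RNA polymerase, so protein production is normally carried out in an expression host that supplies this polymerase, rather than in the cloning strain. The His-tag allows the recombinant protein to be purified by immobilised metal affinity chromatography.

The record does not state a specific purpose. The design, a defined N-terminally truncated fragment with an affinity tag in a high-yield T7 system, is typical of constructs used to overexpress and purify protein for biochemical or structural studies.
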