Addgene plasmid #39337: pET28b(+)_S. cerevisiae Hbs1(162-611)
Depositing lab: SeWon Suh. Depositing organization: Seoul National University.
Backbone
  Vector backbone: pET28b(+)
  Backbone manufacturer: Novagen
  Backbone size w/o insert (bp): 5369
  Total vector size (bp): 6719
  Vector type: Bacterial Expression
Growth in bacteria
  Bacterial resistance: Kanamycin, 50 μg/mL
  Growth temperature: 37°C
  Growth strain: DH5alpha
  Copy number: High Copy
Gene/Insert
  Gene/Insert name: Elongation factor 1 alpha-like protein (alt name: HBS1)
  Species: S. cerevisiae (budding yeast)
  Insert size (bp): 1350
  GenBank ID: CAA81635.1
  Promoter: T7
  Tag / fusion protein: His-tag (N terminal on backbone)
  Cloning method: Restriction Enzyme; 5′ cloning site NheI (not destroyed); 3′ cloning site XhoI (not destroyed)
  Sequencing primers: 5′ T7; 3′ T7
Terms and licenses: Academic/Nonprofit Terms; Industry Terms: Not Available to Industry
How to cite: pET28b(+)_S. cerevisiae Hbs1(162-611) was a gift from SeWon Suh (Addgene plasmid # 39337 ; http://n2t.net/addgene:39337 ; RRID:Addgene_39337)
